>Addgene plasmid #187120 | pDEST_FLAG-HUWE1 | addgene full sequence | sequence record 377857 | Addgene NGS Result
CCATTCGCCATTCAGGCTGCGCAACTGTTGGGAAGGGCGATCGGTGCGGGCCTCTTCGCTATTACGCCAG
CTGGCGAAAGGGGGATGTGCTGCAAGGCGATTAAGTTGGGTAACGCCAGGGTTTTCCCAGTCACGACGTT
GTAAAACGACGGCCAGTGCCAAGCTGATCTATACATTGAATCAATATTGGCAATTAGCCATATTAGTCAT
TGGTTATATAGCATAAATCAATATTGGCTATTGGCCATTGCATACGTTGTATCTATATCATAATATGTAC
ATTTATATTGGCTCATGTCCAATATGACCGCCATGTTGACATTGATTATTGACTAGTTATTAATAGTAAT
CAATTACGGGGTCATTAGTTCATAGCCCATATATGGAGTTCCGCGTTACATAACTTACGGTAAATGGCCC
GCCTGGCTGACCGCCCAACGACCCCCGCCCATTGACGTCAATAATGACGTATGTTCCCATAGTAACGCCA
ATAGGGACTTTCCATTGACGTCAATGGGTGGAGTATTTACGGTAAACTGCCCACTTGGCAGTACATCAAG
TGTATCATATGCCAAGTCCGCCCCCTATTGACGTCAATGACGGTAAATGGCCCGCCTGGCATTATGCCCA
GTACATGACCTTACGGGACTTTCCTACTTGGCAGTACATCTACGTATTAGTCATCGCTATTACCATGGTG
ATGCGGTTTTGGCAGTACACCAATGGGCGTGGATAGCGGTTTGACTCACGGGGATTTCCAAGTCTCCACC
CCATTGACGTCAATGGGAGTTTGTTTTGGCACCAAAATCAACGGGACTTTCCAAAATGTCGTAATAACCC
CGCCCCGTTGACGCAAATGGGCGGTAGGCGTGTACGGTGGGAGGTCTATATAAGCAGAGCTCGTTTAGTG
AACCGTCAGAATTGATCTACCATGGACTACAAAGACGATGACGACAAGCTTGCGGCCGCGAATTCATCGA
TAGATCTGATATCAACAAGTTTGTACAAAAAAGCAGGCTTTAAAGGAACCAATTCAGTCGACATGAAAGT
AGACAGGACTAAACTGAAGAAGACACCTACTGAGGCTCCTGCAGACTGCAGAGCCTTAATAGACAAACTC
AAAGTTTGTAATGATGAGCAACTTCTCTTGGAACTGCAGCAGATCAAAACATGGAACATTGGAAAGTGCG
AGTTATATCACTGGGTGGACCTGTTGGACCGCTTCGATGGAATACTGGCAGATGCTGGACAGACAGTGGA
GAATATGTCATGGATGCTCGTATGTGATAGGCCAGAAAGAGAGCAACTGAAAATGCTTCTCTTGGCTGTG
TTGAACTTCACAGCCTTGCTCATTGAGTACAGCTTTTCCCGGCATCTGTACAGTTCCATAGAGCATTTGA
CAACTTTATTGGCTTCCTCTGATATGCAAGTGGTGCTGGCAGTCCTCAATCTCCTATATGTATTTAGCAA
AAGATCAAACTACATCACTCGTCTGGGATCTGACAAGAGGACCCCGCTGCTAACTCGGCTACAACATTTG
GCAGAGAGCTGGGGTGGAAAGGAGAATGGCTTTGGACTTGCAGAATGTTGCAGAGACTTGCATATGATGA
AATATCCACCCAGTGCAACTACACTACACTTTGAATTCTATGCAGATCCTGGGGCCGAGGTCAAAATTGA
GAAAAGGACAACTAGTAACACACTACATTATATTCACATAGAGCAACTTGACAAGATTTCAGAAAGCCCT
TCTGAAATCATGGAATCTCTTACCAAAATGTACAGCATTCCTAAGGATAAGCAGATGCTGTTATTTACAC
ACATACGACTGGCCCATGGCTTTTCTAATCACAGGAAGCGATTGCAGGCAGTTCAGGCCAGACTGCATGC
AATATCTATATTAGTGTATTCCAATGCCTTGCAGGAATCAGCAAACAGTATCTTGTATAATGGCTTGATA
GAGGAGTTGGTAGATGTCCTTCAGATAACGGATAAGCAGCTTATGGAGATTAAAGCAGCTTCTTTACGAA
CATTAACATCAATTGTCCACTTGGAGAGAACTCCCAAACTCAGCAGTATTATTGACTGTACTGGAACTGC
CTCCTACCATGGATTTTTGCCAGTGCTTGTAAGGAACTGTATCCAGGCCATGATTGATCCTTCCATGGAT
CCATACCCTCACCAGTTTGCCACTGCTCTCTTCTCTTTTTTATACCATCTGGCCAGCTACGATGCTGGTG
GTGAAGCCTTGGTCTCCTGTGGAATGATGGAAGCCTTATTGAAGGTCATAAAGTTTCTTGGCGATGAACA
GGACCAGATAACATTTGTCACCAGAGCCGTCAGAGTGGTTGACCTTATCACCAACCTGGATATGGCAGCT
TTTCAATCCCATAGTGGACTTTCTATCTTCATTTATAGACTTGAGCATGAAGTAGATCTGTGCCGAAAAG
AATGTCCGTTTGTGATCAAGCCAAAGATCCAGAGACCCAATACTACACAAGAAGGAGAGGAAATGGAAAC
TGATATGGATGGAGTCCAGTGTATTCCACAACGAGCAGCACTTCTGAAATCCATGTTGAATTTCCTCAAG
AAGGCCATCCAAGACCCTGCTTTCTCAGATGGCATACGACATGTGATGGATGGTTCTCTGCCTACCTCCC
TGAAACACATCATCAGCAATGCAGAATACTATGGCCCATCACTCTTCCTCCTAGCTACTGAAGTGGTGAC
TGTGTTTGTATTTCAAGAACCATCACTGCTCTCCTCACTCCAGGACAATGGATTGACAGATGTCATGCTG
CATGCACTGCTTATCAAAGATGTTCCTGCTACCCGTGAAGTCCTTGGCTCCCTCCCAAATGTATTCAGTG
CACTCTGTTTGAATGCCCGAGGTCTTCAGTCTTTTGTTCAGTGTCAGCCTTTTGAACGCCTCTTCAAAGT
TCTTCTGTCTCCAGATTACCTCCCAGCCATGCGGAGGAGGAGAAGTTCTGATCCCCTTGGGGATACTGCA
TCCAACCTGGGGAGTGCTGTCGATGAGCTCATGAGACATCAGCCCACCCTTAAAACAGATGCAACGACTG
CCATCATCAAGTTACTTGAAGAAATCTGTAATCTTGGAAGGGACCCCAAATACATCTGTCAGAAGCCATC
GATCCAGAAGGCAGATGGCACTGCCACTGCTCCTCCCCCAAGGTCTAATCATGCCGCAGAAGAAGCCTCT
AGTGAGGATGAGGAGGAAGAGGAAGTACAGGCCATGCAGAGCTTTAATTCTACCCAGCAAAATGAAACTG
AGCCTAATCAGCAGGTTGTTGGTACAGAGGAACGTATTCCTATTCCCCTCATGGATTACATCCTTAATGT
GATGAAATTTGTGGAATCTATTCTGAGCAACAATACAACAGATGACCACTGCCAGGAATTTGTGAATCAG
AAAGGACTGTTGCCTTTGGTTACCATTTTGGGTCTTCCCAATCTGCCCATTGACTTTCCCACATCTGCTG
CCTGTCAGGCTGTTGCAGGTGTCTGCAAATCCATATTGACACTGTCACATGAACCCAAAGTCCTTCAAGA
GGGTCTCCTTCAGTTGGACTCCATCCTCTCCTCCCTGGAGCCCTTACACCGCCCCATTGAATCCCCTGGG
GGCTCAGTGTTGTTGCGAGAACTGGCTTGCGCAGGCAATGTTGCTGATGCTACCCTCTCAGCCCAGGCCA
CACCTCTGCTGCATGCACTCACTGCTGCCCATGCCTACATCATGATGTTTGTTCATACTTGCAGAGTTGG
ACAGAGTGAAATTCGTTCCATCTCCGTAAACCAGTGGGGCTCTCAATTGGGTCTGAGTGTTTTGAGCAAG
CTGAGCCAGTTATACTGTTCCCTGGTGTGGGAAAGCACTGTCCTCCTCTCTCTGTGTACCCCAAACAGCC
TACCATCTGGGTGTGAATTTGGCCAGGCAGATATGCAGAAACTGGTTCCAAAGGATGAGAAGGCAGGTAC
GACCCAGGGCGGAAAAAGATCAGATGGGGAACAGGATGGAGCAGCTGGAAGTATGGATGCTTCTACCCAG
GGCTTATTAGAAGGCATTGGGCTAGATGGTGACACATTGGCTCCCATGGAGACAGATGAACCTACTGCTT
CAGACTCTAAGGGCAAATCTAAAATCACACCAGCAATGGCTGCCAGAATTAAGCAAATCAAGCCTTTGTT
ATCAGCTTCCTCCAGATTAGGCCGAGCACTTGCTGAGCTATTTGGACTTCTTGTTAAACTTTGTGTGGGA
TCTCCTGTCCGCCAGAGAAGGAGCCATCATGCTGCCAGCACCACTACAGCACCGACACCTGCCGCGCGAT
CAACAGCCTCAGCTCTCACTAAGCTCTTGACTAAGGGGTTATCTTGGCAGCCCCCACCATATACACCTAC
TCCCCGATTCAGGCTGACATTCTTCATCTGTTCAGTTGGTTTCACATCCCCAATGCTGTTTGATGAGAGG
AAGTATCCCTACCACCTCATGCTGCAAAAATTTCTCTGCTCCGGAGGCCACAATGCTCTTTTTGAAACTT
TCAACTGGGCTCTGTCCATGGGAGGTAAAGTTCCTGTTTCTGAGGGATTGGAACACTCAGACTTGCCTGA
TGGCACAGGAGAATTCCTAGATGCCTGGCTTATGCTGGTGGAGAAGATGGTGAATCCCACCACGGTGCTT
GAATCTCCACATTCGCTGCCTGCCAAATTGCCTGGAGGTGTCCAGAACTTTCCCCAGTTCAGTGCACTGC
GCTTCCTTGTGGTAACTCAGAAAGCAGCCTTTACTTGCATCAAAAACTTATGGAACCGGAAACCCCTGAA
GGTATATGGTGGACGAATGGCTGAATCGATGCTGGCCATTCTATGCCACATCCTCCGAGGAGAACCTGTG
ATTCGAGAGAGACTAAGCAAGGAGAAGGAGGGGTCTCGAGGAGAAGAGGATACAGGGCAAGAGGAAGGTG
GCTCCCGCCGGGAACCTCAAGTCAACCAGCAACAACTGCAACAGCTCATGGACATGGGCTTCACAAGGGA
ACATGCAATGGAGGCACTGTTGAACACCAGCACCATGGAGCAGGCCACAGAGTACCTTTTAACCCACCCT
CCTCCAATCATGGGAGGAGTTGTTCGGGATCTCAGCATGTCTGAAGAGGACCAGATGATGAGAGCAATTG
CTATGTCTCTGGGACAGGATATTCCAATGGATCAAAGGGCAGAGTCACCTGAGGAAGTTGCTTGCCGGAA
GGAGGAAGAGGAACGGAAAGCTCGGGAAAAGCAGGAGGAGGAAGAGGCTAAATGTCTAGAGAAGTTCCAG
GATGCTGACCCGTTGGAACAAGATGAGCTCCACACTTTCACAGATACTATGTTGCCAGGCTGCTTCCACC
TTCTTGATGAGCTGCCAGACACAGTATACCGTGTGTGTGACCTGATCATGACAGCAATCAAACGTAATGG
AGCAGATTATCGTGACATGATTCTGAAGCAAGTAGTCAATCAGGTGTGGGAAGCTGCTGATGTATTGATC
AAAGCTGCTCTTCCCCTGACAACAAGTGACACAAAAACCGTGTCAGAGTGGATAAGTCAGATGGCCACAC
TGCCCCAGGCCTCCAATTTGGCTACTAGAATCTTGCTTTTAACGCTACTTTTTGAGGAGTTGAAGCTACC
TTGTGCTTGGGTGGTTGAATCAAGTGGCATCCTTAATGTCCTAATCAAACTCTTGGAAGTGGTTCAGCCC
TGCCTCCAGGCAGCCAAGGAGCAGAAGGAAGTCCAGACCCCAAAGTGGATCACACCAGTGTTGCTCCTGA
TTGATTTCTATGAAAAGACAGCCATCTCCTCAAAAAGGAGAGCCCAGATGACTAAGTACCTGCAATCCAA
CAGCAACAACTGGCGCTGGTTTGATGATCGCTCTGGGCGTTGGTGTAGTTACAGTGCAAGCAACAATAGC
ACTATTGATTCTGCCTGGAAATCTGGAGAGACAAGCGTGCGATTCACTGCAGGCCGAAGAAGATACACGG
TCCAATTCACTACAATGGTGCAGGTTAATGAGGAAACAGGGAACCGACGCCCTGTGATGCTGACTCTCCT
CAGGGTACCTCGGCTGAATAAAAATTCAAAAAACAGCAATGGACAGGAACTAGAGAAGACGCTGGAAGAA
AGCAAAGAAATGGATATCAAACGTAAAGAAAATAAAGGCAATGATACCCCTTTGGCCCTAGAGAGTACAA
ACACTGAAAAGGAGACAAGCCTGGAGGAAACAAAAATCGGGGAGATCCTGATCCAGGGCTTGACAGAAGA
TATGGTGACTGTTTTAATCCGGGCCTGCGTGAGCATGCTGGGAGTCCCTGTGGACCCAGATACTTTGCAT
GCCACCCTTCGTCTCTGTCTGAGGCTCACCCGGGACCACAAATATGCCATGATGTTTGCAGAACTGAAGA
GTACCCGCATGATCTTGAATTTGACCCAGAGCTCAGGCTTCAATGGGTTTACTCCCCTGGTCACCCTTCT
CTTAAGACACATCATTGAGGACCCCTGTACCCTTCGTCATACCATGGAAAAGGTTGTTCGCTCAGCAGCT
ACAAGTGGAGCTGGTAGCACTACCTCTGGTGTTGTGTCTGGCAGCCTCGGCTCTCGGGAGATCAACTACA
TCCTTCGTGTCCTTGGGCCAGCCGCATGCCGCAATCCAGACATATTCACAGAAGTGGCCAACTGCTGTAT
CCGCATCGCCCTTCCTGCCCCTCGAGGCTCAGGAACTGCTTCAGATGATGAATTTGAGAATCTTAGAATT
AAAGGCCCTAATGCTGTACAGCTGGTGAAGACCACCCCTTTGAAGCCCTCACCTCTGCCTGTCATCCCTG
ATACTATCAAGGAAGTGATCTATGATATGCTGAATGCTCTGGCTGCATACCATGCTCCAGAGGAAGCCGA
TAAATCTGATCCTAAACCTGGGGTTATGACCCAAGAGGTTGGCCAGCTCCTGCAAGACATGGGTGATGAT
GTATACCAGCAGTACCGGTCACTTACGCGTCAGAGCAGTGACTTTGATACGCAGTCAGGTTTTTCCATTA
ATAGTCAGGTCTTTGCTGCAGATGGTGCCTCCACTGAGACTTCCGCATCTGGGACCTCCCAAGGAGAGGC
TTCAACTCCAGAGGAGTCTCGAGATGGGAAGAAAGATAAAGAAGGGGACCGGGCCTCTGAGGAAGGCAAA
CAGAAAGGCAAGGGCAGCAAACCTTTAATGCCTACCTCCACTATCCTTCGTCTTCTGGCAGAGTTGGTGA
GGTCCTATGTTGGTATTGCTACCCTGATTGCCAACTACAGCTACACTGTGGGCCAGTCTGAACTGATCAA
AGAGGACTGCAGTGTGCTAGCTTTTGTTCTGGACCACCTGCTCCCACATACCCAGAATGCAGAAGACAAG
GACACCCCTGCCTTGGCCCGCCTGTTCCTCGCAAGCCTGGCTGCTGCAGGGAGTGGCACAGATGCCCAGG
TGGCCCTAGTGAATGAAGTAAAAGCAGCCCTTGGACGGGCACTGGCTATGGCTGAGAGTACAGAGAAACA
TGCCAGGCTTCAGGCAGTGATGTGTATCATCAGTACTATCATGGAGTCCTGCCCCTCCACCTCCAGCTTC
TACAGCAGTGCCACAGCGAAGACCCAGCACAATGGCATGAACAACATCATTCGGCTTTTCCTGAAGAAGG
GACTGGTTAATGACCTGGCCAGAGTACCTCACAGCTTAGACCTGTCCAGTCCCAACATGGCCAACACAGT
CAATGCTGCTCTGAAGCCTTTGGAAACACTTTCCCGGATTGTGAACCAGCCCAGTAGCCTTTTTGGCAGC
AAGAGTGCTTCTAGCAAGAACAAGTCTGAGCAGGATGCCCAAGGAGCCTCTCAAGATTCCAGTAGCAACC
AGCAGGACCCAGGCGAGCCTGGGGAAGCAGAAGTGCAGGAGGAGGATCATGATGTCACTCAGACAGAGGT
GGCAGATGGGGATATCATGGATGGGGAGGCTGAAACCGACTCAGTGGTGATTGCTGGGCAGCCTGAGGTG
CTCAGTTCACAAGAGATGCAGGTTGAGAATGAGCTGGAGGACCTGATAGATGAGTTGCTTGAGAGGGATG
GCGGATCTGGGAACAGTACAATTATAGTGAGCAGAAGTGGAGAGGATGAATCACAAGAGGACGTGCTGAT
GGATGAAGCTCCTTCCAACCTCAGCCAAGCTTCCACCTTGCAGGCCAACCGAGAAGATTCCATGAATATC
CTGGACCCTGAGGATGAGGAGGAGCACACTCAGGAAGAGGACAGCAGTGGCAGTAACGAGGATGAGGATG
ATAGTCAGGATGAAGAGGAGGAGGAGGAGGAAGATGAGGAAGATGATCAGGAGGATGATGAAGGTGAAGA
GGGAGATGAAGACGATGACGACGATGGCTCTGAGATGGAATTGGATGAGGATTATCCTGATATGAACGCT
TCTCCCTTGGTCCGATTTGAGCGCTTTGACCGGGAGGATGATCTCATCATTGAGTTTGACAACATGTTCT
CCAGTGCTACAGACATCCCCCCATCCCCAGGAAATATCCCTACCACCCATCCACTGATGGTGCGCCATGC
AGACCACAGTTCTCTGACACTGGGCAGTGGCTCTTCAACAACTCGTCTCACCCAGGGCATCGGGCGCAGT
CAGAGGACCCTAAGGCAGCTGACGGCCAATACTGGCCACACCATTCATGTTCACTACCCTGGGAATCGCC
AGCCCAACCCTCCTCTTATACTGCAGAGGTTGCTTGGTCCCTCAGCTGCTGCTGACATCCTTCAGCTGAG
CAGCAGCCTTCCCCTACAAAGCCGGGGTCGGGCCCGCCTCCTGGTAGGCAACGATGACGTCCACATCATC
GCCCGTTCTGATGATGAGCTGCTGGATGACTTTTTCCATGATCAGAGCACAGCTACCAGCCAAGCAGGAA
CCCTGTCCAGCATCCCCACAGCCCTGACCCGCTGGACAGAAGAATGCAAAGTTCTCGATGCTGAGAGCAT
GCATGACTGTGTTTCAGTGGTTAAAGTGTCCATTGTCAATCACCTGGAATTCCTGAGGGATGAGGAGCTG
GAAGAAAGGCGAGAGAAGCGCAGGAAACAACTGGCTGAGGAAGAAACAAAGATAACTGATAAAGGCAAAG
AAGATAAGGAGAACAGGGATCAGAGTGCACAGTGTACTGCATCTAAGTCAAATGACTCCACTGAACAGAA
TCTCTCAGATGGGACGCCTATGCCTGACAGCTACCCAACAACCCCATCTTCAACTGATGCAGCTACATCT
GAGTCCAAGGAGACCCTTGGCACTCTGCAATCCTCACAACAGCAACCAACACTCCCAACCCCACCAGCTT
TGGGAGAGGTTCCTCAGGAGCTGCAGTCTCCAGCTGGAGAAGGGGGCAGCTCTACACAGCTATTGATGCC
TGTAGAGCCAGAGGAATTGGGTCCCACAAGGCCAAGTGGGGAAGCAGAAACAACTCAGATGGAGTTATCC
CCAGCTCCCACTATAACCTCACTTTCCCCAGAGAGAGCTGAGGATTCTGATGCACTGACGGCTGTCAGCA
GTCAGCTAGAAGGCTCTCCTATGGATACAAGCAGCCTGGCTTCCTGTACCTTAGAGGAGGCTGTGGGTGA
CACTTCAGCAGCTGGCAGTTCTGAGCAGCCCAGAGCAGGCAGCTCCACTCCTGGGGATGCCCCACCAGCT
GTGGCGGAAGTGCAAGGCAGGAGTGATGGGTCAGGGGAATCTGCCCAGCCACCTGAGGACAGCTCCCCAC
CTGCATCCTCTGAGAGCTCTTCCACCAGAGATTCTGCCGTGGCCATTTCTGGCGCCGATTCCCGAGGAAT
CCTAGAAGAGCCGTTGCCTTCAACAAGCAGTGAAGAAGAAGATCCCCTTGCGGGTATCAGTCTCCCTGAA
GGTGTGGACCCCTCTTTTCTGGCTGCCCTGCCTGATGACATCCGTCGGGAAGTTCTACAGAACCAGCTAG
GCATTCGTCCACCAACCCGGACTGCCCCCTCCACAAATAGCTCAGCGCCTGCAGTGGTGGGGAATCCTGG
TGTGACTGAGGTGAGTCCCGAGTTTCTTGCGGCACTGCCACCCGCGATCCAAGAGGAAGTACTGGCACAG
CAGAGAGCTGAGCAGCAGCGACGAGAACTAGCACAGAATGCCAGCTCAGACACCCCTATGGACCCTGTGA
CCTTCATCCAGACTCTGCCCTCAGACCTGCGCCGTAGTGTCCTAGAGGATATGGAGGACAGTGTGTTAGC
TGTGATGCCACCTGACATTGCAGCTGAGGCTCAAGCCCTGAGACGAGAGCAAGAAGCCCGGCAGCGACAG
CTCATGCATGAGCGTCTGTTTGGGCACAGTAGCACCTCCGCACTCTCTGCTATTCTCCGAAGCCCGGCTT
TCACCAGTCGCTTAAGTGGCAACCGTGGGGTCCAGTATACTCGCCTTGCTGTGCAGAGAGGTGGCACCTT
CCAGATGGGGGGTAGCAGCAGCCATAACAGGCCTTCTGGCAGTAATGTAGATACTCTCCTCCGCCTCCGA
GGACGGCTCCTTCTGGACCACGAAGCCCTTTCTTGTCTCTTGGTCCTACTTTTTGTGGATGAGCCAAAGC
TCAATACTAGCCGTCTACACCGAGTACTGAGAAATCTCTGCTACCATGCCCAGACCCGCCACTGGGTCAT
CCGCAGTCTGCTCTCCATCTTGCAGCGCAGCAGTGAGAGTGAGCTATGCATTGAAACACCCAAACTCACT
ACAAGTGAGGAAAAGGGCAAAAAGTCGAGCAAGAGCTGTGGGTCAAGTAGCCATGAGAACCGTCCCCTGG
ACCTGCTACACAAGATGGAGTCAAAGAGCTCCAACCAGCTTTCCTGGCTCTCAGTATCCATGGATGCAGC
CCTAGGCTGCAGGACTAATATATTTCAGATCCAGCGTTCAGGGGGGCGTAAACATACCGAGAAGCATGCA
AGCGGTGGCTCCACCGTCCACATCCATCCCCAAGCTGCTCCTGTTGTCTGCAGACACGTTTTGGATACAC
TCATTCAATTGGCCAAGGTATTTCCCAGCCACTTCACACAGCAGCGGACCAAAGAAACAAACTGTGAGAG
TGATCGGGAAAGGGGCAATAAGGCCTGTAGCCCATGCTCCTCACAGTCCTCCAGCAGTGGCATTTGCACA
GACTTCTGGGACTTATTGGTAAAACTGGACAACATGAATGTCAGCCGGAAAGGCAAGAACTCCGTGAAGT
CAGTGCCAGTGAGCGCTGGCGGTGAGGGGGAAACCTCTCCATACAGCCTCGAGGCCTCTCCACTGGGGCA
GCTCATGAACATGTTGTCACACCCAGTCATCCGCCGGAGCTCTCTCTTAACTGAGAAACTCCTCAGACTC
CTTTCTCTCATCTCAATTGCTCTCCCAGAAAACAAGGTGTCAGAAGCACAGGCTAATTCTGGCAGCGGTG
CTTCCTCCACCACCACTGCCACCTCAACCACATCTACCACCACCACCACTGCCGCCTCCACCACGCCCAC
ACCCCCTACTGCACCCACCCCTGTCACTTCTGCTCCAGCCCTGGTTGCTGCCACGGCTATTTCCACCATT
GTCGTAGCTGCTTCGACCACAGTGACTACCCCCACGACTGCTACCACTACTGTTTCAATTTCTCCCACTA
CTAAGGGCAGCAAATCTCCAGCGAAGGTGAGTGATGGGGGCAGCAGCAGTACAGACTTTAAGATGGTGTC
CTCTGGCCTCACTGAAAACCAGCTACAGCTCTCTGTAGAGGTGTTGACATCCCACTCTTGTTCTGAGGAA
GGCTTAGAGGATGCAGCCAACGTACTACTGCAGCTCTCCCGGGGGGACTCTGGGACCCGGGACACTGTTC
TCAAGCTGCTACTGAATGGAGCCCGCCATCTGGGTTATACCCTTTGTAAACAAATAGGTACCCTGCTGGC
CGAGCTGCGGGAATACAACCTCGAGCAGCAGCGGCGAGCCCAATGTGAAACCCTCTCTCCTGATGGCCTG
CCTGAGGAGCAGCCACAGACCACCAAGCTGAAGGGCAAAATGCAGAGCAGGTTTGACATGGCTGAGAATG
TGGTAATTGTGGCATCTCAGAAGCGACCTTTGGGTGGCCGGGAGCTCCAGCTGCCTTCTATGTCCATGTT
GACATCCAAGACATCTACCCAGAAGTTCTTCTTGAGGGTACTACAGGTCATCATCCAGCTCCGGGACGAC
ACGCGCCGGGCTAACAAGAAAGCCAAGCAGACAGGCAGGCTAGGTTCCTCCGGTTTAGGCTCAGCTAGCA
GCATCCAGGCAGCTGTTCGGCAGCTGGAGGCTGAGGCTGATGCCATTATACAAATGGTACGTGAGGGTCA
AAGGGCGCGGAGACAGCAACAAGCAGCAACGTCGGAGTCTAGCCAGTCAGAGGCGTCTGTCCGGAGGGAG
GAATCACCCATGGATGTGGACCAGCCATCTCCCAGTGCTCAAGATACTCAATCCATTGCCTCCGATGGAA
CCCCACAGGGGGAGAAGGAAAAGGAAGAAAGACCACCTGAGTTACCCCTGCTCAGCGAGCAGCTGAGTTT
GGACGAGCTGTGGGACATGCTTGGGGAGTGTCTAAAGGAACTAGAGGAATCCCATGACCAGCATGCGGTG
CTAGTGCTACAGCCTGCTGTCGAGGCCTTCTTTCTGGTCCATGCCACAGAGCGGGAGAGCAAGCCTCCTG
TCCGAGACACCCGTGAGAGCCAGCTGGCACACATCAAGGACGAGCCTCCTCCACTCTCCCCTGCCCCCTT
AACCCCAGCCACGCCTTCCTCCCTTGACCCATTCTTCTCCCGGGAGCCCTCATCTATGCACATCTCCTCA
AGCCTGCCCCCTGACACACAGAAGTTCCTTCGCTTTGCAGAGACTCACCGCACTGTGTTAAACCAGATCC
TACGGCAGTCCACGACCCACCTTGCTGATGGGCCTTTTGCTGTCCTGGTAGACTACATTCGTGTCCTCGA
CTTTGATGTCAAGCGCAAATATTTCCGCCAAGAGCTGGAGCGTTTAGATGAGGGGCTCCGGAAAGAAGAC
ATGGCTGTGCATGTCCGTCGTGACCATGTGTTTGAAGACTCCTATCGTGAGCTGCATCGCAAATCCCCCG
AAGAAATGAAGAATCGATTGTATATAGTATTTGAAGGAGAAGAAGGGCAGGATGCTGGCGGGCTCCTGCG
GGAGTGGTATATGATCATCTCTCGAGAGATGTTTAACCCTATGTATGCCTTGTTCCGTACCTCACCTGGT
GATCGAGTCACCTACACCATCAATCCATCTTCCCACTGCAACCCCAACCACCTCAGCTACTTCAAGTTTG
TCGGACGCATTGTGGCCAAAGCTGTATATGACAACCGTCTTCTGGAGTGCTACTTTACTCGATCCTTTTA
CAAACACATCTTGGGCAAGTCAGTCAGATATACAGATATGGAGAGTGAAGATTACCACTTCTACCAAGGT
CTGGTTTATCTGCTGGAAAATGATGTCTCCACACTAGGCTATGACCTCACCTTCAGCACTGAGGTCCAAG
AGTTTGGAGTTTGTGAAGTTCGTGACCTCAAACCCAATGGGGCCAACATCTTGGTAACAGAGGAGAATAA
GAAGGAGTATGTACACCTGGTATGCCAGATGAGAATGACAGGAGCCATCCGCAAGCAGTTGGCGGCTTTC
TTAGAAGGCTTCTATGAGATCATTCCAAAGCGCCTCATTTCCATCTTCACTGAGCAGGAGTTAGAGCTGC
TTATATCAGGACTGCCCACCATTGACATCGATGATCTGAAATCCAACACTGAATACCACAAGTACCAGTC
CAACTCTATTCAGATCCAGTGGTTCTGGAGAGCATTGCGTTCTTTCGATCAAGCTGACCGTGCCAAGTTC
CTCCAGTTTGTCACGGGTACTTCCAAGGTACCCCTGCAAGGCTTTGCTGCCCTCGAAGGCATGAATGGCA
TTCAGAAGTTTCAGATCCATCGAGATGACAGGTCCACAGATCGCCTGCCTTCAGCTCACACATGTTTTAA
TCAGCTGGATCTGCCTGCCTATGAGAGCTTTGAGAAGCTCCGCCACATGCTACTGTTGGCTATCCAGGAG
TGCTCTGAAGGCTTTGGGCTGGCCTAATAAGCGGCCGCGACCCAGCTTTCTTGTACAAAGTGGTTGATAT
CGGTACCAGTCGACTCTAGAGGATCCCGGGTGGCATCCCTGTGACCCCTCCCCAGTGCCTCTCCTGGCCC
TGGAAGTTGCCACTCCAGTGCCCACCAGCCTTGTCCTAATAAAATTAAGTTGCATCATTTTGTCTGACTA
GGTGTCCTTCTATAATATTATGGGGTGGAGGGGGGTGGTATGGAGCAAGGGGCAAGTTGGGAAGACAACC
TGTAGGGCCTGCGGGGTCTATTGGGAACCAAGCTGGAGTGCAGTGGCACAATCTTGGCTCACTGCAATCT
CCGCCTCCTGGGTTCAAGCGATTCTCCTGCCTCAGCCTCCCGAGTTGTTGGGATTCCAGGCATGCATGAC
CAGGCTCAGCTAATTTTTGTTTTTTTGGTAGAGACGGGGTTTCACCATATTGGCCAGGCTGGTCTCCAAC
TCCTAATCTCAGGTGATCTACCCACCTTGGCCTCCCAAATTGCTGGGATTACAGGCGTGAACCACTGCTC
CCTTCCCTGTCCTTCTGATTTTAAAATAACTATACCAGCAGGAGGACGTCCAGACACAGCATAGGCTACC
TGGCCATGCCCAACCGGTGGGACATTTGAGTTGCTTGCTTGGCACTGTCCTCTCATGCGTTGGGTCCACT
CAGTAGATGCCTGTTGAATTGGGTACGCGGCCAGCTTGGCTGTGGAATGTGTGTCAGTTAGGGTGTGGAA
AGTCCCCAGGCTCCCCAGCAGGCAGAAGTATGCAAAGCATGCATCTCAATTAGTCAGCAACCAGGTGTGG
AAAGTCCCCAGGCTCCCCAGCAGGCAGAAGTATGCAAAGCATGCATCTCAATTAGTCAGCAACCATAGTC
CCGCCCCTAACTCCGCCCATCCCGCCCCTAACTCCGCCCAGTTCCGCCCATTCTCCGCCCCATGGCTGAC
TAATTTTTTTTATTTATGCAGAGGCCGAGGCCGCCTCGGCCTCTGAGCTATTCCAGAAGTAGTGAGGAGG
CTTTTTTGGAGGCCTAGGCTTTTGCAAAAAGCTCCTCGAGGAACTGAAAAACCAGAAAGTTAATTCCCTA
TAGTGAGTCGTATTAAATTCGTAATCATGTCATAGCTGTTTCCTGTGTGAAATTGTTATCCGCTCACAAT
TCCACACAACATACGAGCCGGAAGCATAAAGTGTAAAGCCTGGGGTGCCTAATGAGTGAGCTAACTCACA
TTAATTGCGTTGCGCTCACTGCCCGCTTTCCAGTCGGGAAACCTGTCGTGCCAGCTGCATTAATGAATCG
GCCAACGCGCGGGGAGAGGCGGTTTGCGTATTGGGCGCTCTTCCGCTTCCTCGCTCACTGACTCGCTGCG
CTCGGTCGTTCGGCTGCGGCGAGCGGTATCAGCTCACTCAAAGGCGGTAATACGGTTATCCACAGAATCA
GGGGATAACGCAGGAAAGAACATGTGAGCAAAAGGCCAGCAAAAGGCCAGGAACCGTAAAAAGGCCGCGT
TGCTGGCGTTTTTCCATAGGCTCCGCCCCCCTGACGAGCATCACAAAAATCGACGCTCAAGTCAGAGGTG
GCGAAACCCGACAGGACTATAAAGATACCAGGCGTTTCCCCCTGGAAGCTCCCTCGTGCGCTCTCCTGTT
CCGACCCTGCCGCTTACCGGATACCTGTCCGCCTTTCTCCCTTCGGGAAGCGTGGCGCTTTCTCATAGCT
CACGCTGTAGGTATCTCAGTTCGGTGTAGGTCGTTCGCTCCAAGCTGGGCTGTGTGCACGAACCCCCCGT
TCAGCCCGACCGCTGCGCCTTATCCGGTAACTATCGTCTTGAGTCCAACCCGGTAAGACACGACTTATCG
CCACTGGCAGCAGCCACTGGTAACAGGATTAGCAGAGCGAGGTATGTAGGCGGTGCTACAGAGTTCTTGA
AGTGGTGGCCTAACTACGGCTACACTAGAAGAACAGTATTTGGTATCTGCGCTCTGCTGAAGCCAGTTAC
CTTCGGAAAAAGAGTTGGTAGCTCTTGATCCGGCAAACAAACCACCGCTGGTAGCGGTGGTTTTTTTGTT
TGCAAGCAGCAGATTACGCGCAGAAAAAAAGGATCTCAAGAAGATCCTTTGATCTTTTCTACGGGGTCTG
ACGCTCAGTGGAACGAAAACTCACGTTAAGGGATTTTGGTCATGAGATTATCAAAAAGGATCTTCACCTA
GATCCTTTTAAATTAAAAATGAAGTTTTAAATCAATCTAAAGTATATATGAGTAAACTTGGTCTGACAGT
TACCAATGCTTAATCAGTGAGGCACCTATCTCAGCGATCTGTCTATTTCGTTCATCCATAGTTGCCTGAC
TCCCCGTCGTGTAGATAACTACGATACGGGAGGGCTTACCATCTGGCCCCAGTGCTGCAATGATACCGCG
AGACCCACGCTCACCGGCTCCAGATTTATCAGCAATAAACCAGCCAGCCGGAAGGGCCGAGCGCAGAAGT
GGTCCTGCAACTTTATCCGCCTCCATCCAGTCTATTAATTGTTGCCGGGAAGCTAGAGTAAGTAGTTCGC
CAGTTAATAGTTTGCGCAACGTTGTTGCCATTGCTACAGGCATCGTGGTGTCACGCTCGTCGTTTGGTAT
GGCTTCATTCAGCTCCGGTTCCCAACGATCAAGGCGAGTTACATGATCCCCCATGTTGTGCAAAAAAGCG
GTTAGCTCCTTCGGTCCTCCGATCGTTGTCAGAAGTAAGTTGGCCGCAGTGTTATCACTCATGGTTATGG
CAGCACTGCATAATTCTCTTACTGTCATGCCATCCGTAAGATGCTTTTCTGTGACTGGTGAGTACTCAAC
CAAGTCATTCTGAGAATAGTGTATGCGGCGACCGAGTTGCTCTTGCCCGGCGTCAATACGGGATAATACC
GCGCCACATAGCAGAACTTTAAAAGTGCTCATCATTGGAAAACGTTCTTCGGGGCGAAAACTCTCAAGGA
TCTTACCGCTGTTGAGATCCAGTTCGATGTAACCCACTCGTGCACCCAACTGATCTTCAGCATCTTTTAC
TTTCACCAGCGTTTCTGGGTGAGCAAAAACAGGAAGGCAAAATGCCGCAAAAAAGGGAATAAGGGCGACA
CGGAAATGTTGAATACTCATACTCTTCCTTTTTCAATATTATTGAAGCATTTATCAGGGTTATTGTCTCA
TGAGCGGATACATATTTGAATGTATTTAGAAAAATAAACAAATAGGGGTTCCGCGCACATTTCCCCGAAA
AGTGCCACCTG
[124 nt withheld, positions 17442-17565]
C
[91 nt withheld, positions 17567-17657]
A
[49 nt withheld, positions 17659-17707]
CCTTTGACGTTGGAGTCCACGTTCTTT
[37 nt withheld, positions 17735-17771]
ACCCTATCTCGGTCTATTCTTTTGATTTATAAGGGATTTTGCCGATTTCGGCCTATTGGTTAAAAAATGA
GCTGATTTAACAAAAATTTAACGCGAATTTTAACAAAATATTAACGCTTACAATTT
Features (pLannotate 1.2.2; 18 found; start..end, strand, type, name):
      4..158     -  CDS            lacZα (fragment): LacZα fragment of β-galactosidase; lacZ fragment
    318..697     +  enhancer       CMV enhancer: human cytomegalovirus immediate early enhancer
    699..898     +  promoter       CMV promoter: human cytomegalovirus (CMV) immediate early promoter
    995..1019    +  protein_bind   attB1: mutant version of attB; recombination site for the Gateway® BP reaction BP Clonase™
   1043..14164   +  CDS            HUWE1: HUWE1_HUMAN - Also known as KIAA0312, KIAA1578, UREB1. Experimental evidence at protein level: Swiss-Prot protein existence level 1. E3 ubiquitin-protein ligase which mediates ubiquitination and subsequent proteasomal degradation of target proteins (PubMed:15989957, PubMed:19713937, PubMed:15567145, PubMed:15767685, PubMed:18488021, PubMed:17567951, PubMed:19037095, PubMed:20534529). Regulates apoptosis by catalyzing the polyubiquitination and degradation of MCL1 (PubMed:15989957). Mediates monoubiquitination of DNA polymerase beta (POLB) at 'Lys-41', 'Lys-61' and 'Lys-81', thereby playing a r
  14180..14204   -  protein_bind   attB2: mutant version of attB; recombination site for the Gateway® BP reaction BP Clonase™
  14219..14237   -  misc_feature   MCS (fragment): pUC18/19 multiple cloning site
  14238..14860   +  polyA_signal   hGH poly(A) signal: human growth hormone polyadenylation signal
  14889..15218   +  promoter       SV40 promoter: SV40 enhancer and early promoter
  15257..15275   -  promoter       T7 promoter: promoter for bacteriophage T7 RNA polymerase
  15311..15333   -  protein_bind   lac operator (fragment): The lac repressor binds to the lac operator to inhibit transcription in E. coli. This inhibition can be relieved by adding lactose or isopropyl-β-D-thiogalactopyranoside (IPTG). lac repressor encoded by lacI
  15337..15367   -  promoter       lac promoter: promoter for the E. coli lac operon
  15382..15403   -  protein_bind   CAP binding site: CAP binding activates transcription in the presence of cAMP. E. coli catabolite activator protein
  15416..15508   -  CDS            lacI (fragment): lac repressor; lacI; The lac repressor binds to the lac operator to inhibit transcription in E. coli. This inhibition can be relieved by adding lactose or isopropyl-β-D-thiogalactopyranoside (IPTG).
  15691..16279   -  rep_origin     ori: high-copy-number ColE1/pMB1/pBR322/pUC origin of replication
  16450..17310   -  CDS            AmpR: β-lactamase; bla; confers resistance to ampicillin, carbenicillin, and related antibiotics
  17311..17415   -  promoter       AmpR promoter: bla
  17442..17870   +  rep_origin     f1 ori (sequence partly withheld): f1 bacteriophage origin of replication; arrow indicates direction of (+) strand synthesis
