[The description below was written by a language model from this plasmid's Addgene catalogue record and pLannotate feature annotations shown in this document.]
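Description:
pDEST_FLAG-HUWE1 is a mammalian expression plasmid of about 17.9 kb, built by Gateway recombination into a pDEST-type destination backbone, that drives production of full-length human HUWE1 carrying a single N-terminal FLAG epitope. HUWE1 (also known as MULE, ARF-BP1, LASU1 or UREB1) is a very large HECT-type E3 ubiquitin ligase that targets substrates such as MCL1 for proteasomal degradation. Its coding sequence of roughly 13.1 kb makes up most of the plasmid. The open reading frame sits between attB1 and attB2 sites, the footprints left by the Gateway reaction that transferred the insert into the destination vector. The FLAG tag is recorded in the catalogue entry but is not annotated as a separate feature. The short interval between attB1 and the start of the HUWE1 CDS is a plausible location for it, though the table does not confirm this.

Transcription is driven by the human cytomegalovirus immediate early enhancer and promoter, and terminated by a human growth hormone polyadenylation signal downstream of attB2. An SV40 enhancer/early promoter element follows the poly(A) signal, but no mammalian selection marker is annotated after it, so the construct appears suited mainly to transient transfection. Propagation in E. coli relies on a high-copy ColE1/pUC-type origin and the β-lactamase gene conferring ampicillin resistance. An f1 origin and remnants of pUC-derived lac sequences (lacZα and lacI fragments, lac promoter/operator, a T7 promoter) are also present as backbone carry-over. The record associates the plasmid with structural and biochemical work on HUWE1 architecture, ligase activity and substrate recognition, where the FLAG tag would allow detection or affinity capture of the expressed protein.
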