Addgene plasmid #187120: pDEST_FLAG-HUWE1
Purpose: mammalian cell expression of FLAG-HUWE1
Depositing lab: Eric Fischer. Depositing organization: Dana-Farber Cancer Institute. Publication: Solenoid architecture of HUWE1 contributes to ligase activity and substrate recognition. Hunkeler M, Jin CY, Ma MW, Monda JK, Overwijn D, Bennett EJ, Fischer ES. Mol Cell. 2021 Sep 2;81(17):3468-3480.e7. doi: 10.1016/j.molcel.2021.06.032. Epub 2021 Jul 26. PubMed 34314700.
Backbone
  Vector backbone: pDEST
  Vector type: Mammalian Expression
Growth in bacteria
  Bacterial resistance: Ampicillin, 100 μg/mL
  Growth temperature: 37°C
  Growth strain: DH5alpha
  Copy number: High Copy
Gene/Insert
  Gene/Insert name: HUWE1
  Species: H. sapiens (human)
  Insert size (bp): 13122
  Entrez Gene: HUWE1 (a.k.a. ARF-BP1, HECTH9, HSPC272, Ib772, LASU1, MRXST, MULE, URE-B1, UREB1)
  Tag / fusion protein: 1xFLAG (N terminal on insert)
  Cloning method: Gateway Cloning
Terms and licenses: Academic/Nonprofit Terms; Industry Terms: Not Available to Industry
How to cite: pDEST_FLAG-HUWE1 was a gift from Eric Fischer (Addgene plasmid # 187120 ; http://n2t.net/addgene:187120 ; RRID:Addgene_187120)
